>Addgene plasmid #211414 | pcDNA3-TopBP1-mCer | addgene full sequence | sequence record 420477 | Addgene NGS Result
GATCGGGAGATCTCCCGATCCCCTATGGTGCACTCTCAGTACAATCTGCTCTGATGCCGCATAGTTAAGC
CAGTATCTGCTCCCTGCTTGTGTGTTGGAGGTCGCTGAGTAGTGCGCGAGCAAAATTTAAGCTACAACAA
GGCAAGGCTTGACCGACAATTGCATGAAGAATCTGCTTAGGGTTAGGCGTTTTGCGCTGCTTCGCGATGT
ACGGGCCAGATATACGCGTTGACATTGATTATTGACTAGTTATTAATAGTAATCAATTACGGGGTCATTA
GTTCATAGCCCATATATGGAGTTCCGCGTTACATAACTTACGGTAAATGGCCCGCCTGGCTGACCGCCCA
ACGACCCCCGCCCATTGACGTCAATAATGACGTATGTTCCCATAGTAACGCCAATAGGGACTTTCCATTG
ACGTCAATGGGTGGAGTATTTACGGTAAACTGCCCACTTGGCAGTACATCAAGTGTATCATATGCCAAGT
ACGCCCCCTATTGACGTCAATGACGGTAAATGGCCCGCCTGGCATTATGCCCAGTACATGACCTTATGGG
ACTTTCCTACTTGGCAGTACATCTACGTATTAGTCATCGCTATTACCATGGTGATGCGGTTTTGGCAGTA
CATCAATGGGCGTGGATAGCGGTTTGACTCACGGGGATTTCCAAGTCTCCACCCCATTGACGTCAATGGG
AGTTTGTTTTGGCACCAAAATCAACGGGACTTTCCAAAATGTCGTAACAACTCCGCCCCATTGACGCAAA
TGGGCGGTAGGCGTGTACGGTGGGAGGTCTATATAAGCAGAGCTCTCTGGCTAACTAGAGAACCCACTGC
TTACTGGCTTATCGAAATTAATACGACTCACTATAGGGAGACCCAAGCTTGGTACCGAGCTCGGATCCAT
GTCCAGAAATGACAAA
[840 nt withheld, positions 927-1766]
AGACCAGAAGCAAAGACTATGCCCAATTCTTCAACTCCTACCAGCCAGATCAACACAATTGATAGTCGTA
CTCTTTCAGATGTCAGCAATATTTCCAACATAAATGCAAGTTGCGTAAGTGAATCAATATGTAATTCACT
TAACAGCAAACTGGAGCCTACACTTGAAAATCTAGAAAATCTGGATGTCAGTGCATTTCAAGCACCTGAA
GATTTATTAGATGGTTGTCGGATATATCTTTGCGGTTTTAGTGGCAGAAAGCTAGATAAACTGAGAAGAC
TTATTAACAGTGGAGGTGGAGTTCGTTTTAACCAGCTAAATGAAGATGTAACTCATGTTATTGTGGGAGA
TTATGATGATGAATTGAAGCAGTTTTGGAATAAATCAGCCCACAGGCCTCATGTAGTGGGAGCAAAGTGG
TTGCTAGAGTGTTTCAGTAAAGGTTATATGCTTTCTGAAGAACCATATATCCATGCTAATTACCAGCCAG
TGGAAATTCCAGTTTCACATCAGCCTGAAAGTAAAGCAGCTCTTTTAAAAAAGAAGAACAGCAGCTTCTC
TAAGAAAGACTTTGCTCCTAGTGAAAAGCATGAGCAAGCTGATGAAGATCTGCTCTCTCAATATGAAAAT
GGTAGCTCCACAGTAGTTGAGGCTAAGACGTCTGAAGCCAGGCCCTTTAATGATTCTACTCATGCTGAGC
CCTTGAATGATTCTACTCACATTTCTTTGCAAGAAGAAAACCAGTCTTCTGTCAGTCATTGTGTCCCTGA
TGTTTCTACAATTACTGAAGAAGGCTTATTTAGCCAAAAGAGTTTCCTTGTTTTGGGTTTTAGTAATGAA
AATGAATCTAACATCGCAAACATCATAAAAGAAAATGCTGGGAAAATCATGTCCCTTCTGAGCAGAACTG
TTGCGGATTATGCTGTGGTTCCTCTGCTGGGGTGTGAAGTGGAAGCCACTGTGGGAGAAGTTGTTACAAA
TACATGGCTGGTTACTTGCATAGACTATCAGACTTTGTTTGATCCAAAGTCGAATCCTCTCTTCACACCA
GTTCCAGTAATGACAGGAATGACTCCTTTAGAGGATTGTGTTATTTCATTTAGCCAGTGTGCTGGAGCAG
AAAAAGAGTCTTTAACTTTCCTAGCAAACCTCCTTGGAGCAAGTGTTCAAGAATACTTTGTTCGCAAATC
CAATGCAAAGAAAGGCATGTTTGCCAGTACTCATCTTATACTGAAAGAACGTGGTGGCTCTAAATATGAA
GCTGCAAAGAAGTGGAATTTACCTGCCGTTACTATAGCTTGGCTGTTGGAGACTGCTAGAACGGGAAAGA
GAGCAGACGAAAGCCATTTTCTGATTGAAAATTCAACTAAAGAAGAACGAAGTTTGGAAACAGAAATAAC
AAATGGAATCAATCTAAATTCAGATACTGCAGAGCATCCTGGCACACGCCTGCAAACTCACAGAAAAACC
GTCGTTACACCTTTAGATATGAACCGCTTTCAGAGTAAAGCTTTCCGTGCTGTGGTCTCACAACATGCCA
GACAGGTCGCAGCCTCCCCAGCAGTAGGACAACCACTTCAGAAGGAGCCCTCGTTACACCTGGATACACC
ATCAAAATTCCTGTCCAAGGACAAACTCTTCAAGCCTTCCTTTGATGTGAAGGATGCACTTGCAGCCTTG
GAAACTCCAGGACGTCCCAGCCAACAGAAAAGGAAACCGAGTACGCCACTCTCAGAAGTTATTGTCAAAA
ACTTGCAACTTGCTTTGGCAAATAGCTCTCGAAATGCTGTCGCTCTTTCTGCCAGCCCTCAACTGAAAGA
GGCCCAGTCAGAGAAGGAAGAAGCCCCAAAGCCACTTCACAAAGTAGTGGTATGTGTTAGTAAAAAACTC
AGTAAGAAGCAGAGTGAACTAAATGGGATCGCAGCCTCTCTAGGAGCAGATTACAGGTGGAGTTTTGATG
AAACAGTGACTCATTTCATCTATCAAGGGCGGCCAAATGACACTAATCGGGAGTATAAATCTGTAAAAGA
AAGAGGAGTACACATTGTTTCCGAGCACTGGCTTTTAGATTGTGCCCAAGAGTGTAAACATCTTCCTGAA
TCTCTTTATCCACATACTTATAATCCCAAAATGAGCTTGGATATCAGCGCAGTGCAAGATGGCCGGCTCT
GTAATAGTCGACTACTCTCAGCTGTGTCTTCAACAAAGGATGATGAGCCAGATCCTTTGATTTTAGAAGA
AAATGATGTAGACAATATGGCCACCAATAATAAAGAGTCAGCACCATCAAATGGAAGTGGAAAGAATGAC
TCTAAAGGAGTTCTGACACAGACCTTAGAGATGAGAGAGAACTTTCAGAAGCAGTTACAGGAGATAATGT
CTGCAACATCAATAGTGAAACCCCAAGGGCAGAGGACTTCCCTTTCAAGAAGTGGTTGTAACAGCGCATC
TTCAACCCCTGACAGCACTCGCTCTGCTCGCAGTGGACGAAGTAGAGTCCTAGAGGCACTGAGGCAGTCT
CGTCAGACAGTACCTGATGTCAACACAGAGCCTTCCCAAAATGAACAGATCATTTGGGATGACCCTACAG
CAAGGGAGGAGAGAGCAAGGCTTGCCAGCAATTTGCAGTGGCCTAGTTGTCCCACACAATACTCTGAGCT
TCAGGTTGACATTCAAAACTTGGAGGATTCTCCTTTTCAAAAGCCTTTACATGATTCAGAAATTGCTAAA
CAGGCTGTCTGTGATCCTGGAAACATACGTGTGACTGAAGCTCCCAAACACCCAATCTCTGAAGAACTGG
AAACTCCCATAAAAGACAGCCACCTGATCCCTACGCCTCAAGCCCCCAGTATTGCCTTTCCACTCGCCAA
CCCCCCTGTGGCTCCGCACCCTAGAGAAAAGATTATAACGATAGAGGAGACTCATGAAGAATTAAAAAAA
CAGTACATATTTCAGTTATCATCTCTGAATCCTCAAGAACGTATTGACTATTGTCATCTGATTGAGAAAC
TAGGTGGATTGGTGATAGAAAAGCAGTGCTTTGATCCCACCTGTACACACATTGTTGTGGGACATCCACT
TCGAAACGAGAAGTATTTAGCCTCAGTGGCAGCTGGGAAGTGGGTGCTTCATCGCTCCTACCTTGAAGCC
TGCAGGACTGCTGGACACTTCGTGCAGGAAGAAGACTATGAATGGGGAAGTAGTTCCATACTTGATGTTC
TGACTGGAATCAATGTACAGCAACGAAGACTAGCACTTGCAGCAATGAGATGGAGAAAAAAAATCCAGCA
AAGACAAGAATCTGGCATTGTTGAGGGAGCATTTAGTGGGTGGAAGGTTATTTTACATGTGGATCAGTCT
CGAGAAGCAGGCTTCAAACGCCTTCTTCAGTCAGGAGGAGCAAAGGTGCTACCTGGTCATTCTGTACCTT
TATTTAAAGAGGCCACACATCTTTTTTCTGACTTGAATAAACTGAAACCAGATGACTCAGGAGTTAATAT
AGCAGAAGCTGCTGCCCAGAACGTGTACTGCTTGAGAACAGAATACATTGCTGATTATCTCATGCAGGAA
TCACCTCCTCATGTAGAAAATTACTGTCTACCAGAAGCTATTTCATTTATTCAGAATAATAAGGAACTTG
GGACTGGATTATCACAAAAGAGGAAAGCTCCTACAGAAAAAAATAAAATCAAACGACCTAGAGTACACTC
GCGGCCGCTCGAGCATGCATCTAGAAGATCCATCGCCACCATGGTGAGCAAGGGCGAGGAGCTGTTCACC
GGGGTGGTGCCCATCCTGGTCGAGCTGGACGGCGACGTAAACGGCCACAAGTTCAGCGTGTCCGGCGAGG
GCGAGGGCGATGCCACCTACGGCAAGCTGACCCTGAAGTTCATCTGCACCACCGGCAAGCTGCCCGTGCC
CTGGCCCACCCTCGTGACCACCCTGACCTGGGGCGTGCAGTGCTTCGCCCGCTACCCCGACCACATGAAG
CAGCACGACTTCTTCAAGTCCGCCATGCCCGAAGGCTACGTCCAGGAGCGCACCATCTTCTTCAAGGACG
ACGGCAACTACAAGACCCGCGCCGAGGTGAAGTTCGAGGGCGACACCCTGGTGAACCGCATCGAGCTGAA
GGGCATCGACTTCAAGGAGGACGGCAACATCCTGGGGCACAAGCTGGAGTACAACGCCATCAGCGACAAC
GTCTATATCACCGCCGACAAGCAGAAGAACGGCATCAAGGCCAACTTCAAGATCCGCCACAACATCGAGG
ACGGCAGCGTGCAGCTCGCCGACCACTACCAGCAGAACACCCCCATCGGCGACGGCCCCGTGCTGCTGCC
CGACAACCACTACCTGAGCACCCAGTCCAAGCTGAGCAAAGACCCCAACGAGAAGCGCGATCACATGGTC
CTGCTGGAGTTCGTGACCGCCGCCGGGATCACTCTCGGCATGGACGAGCTGTACAAGTAAGGGCCCTATT
CTATAGTGTCACCTAAATGCTAGAGCTCGCTGATCAGCCTCGACTGTGCCTTCTAGTTGCCAGCCATCTG
TTGTTTGCCCCTCCCCCGTGCCTTCCTTGACCCTGGAAGGTGCCACTCCCACTGTCCTTTCCTAATAAAA
TGAGGAAATTGCATCGCATTGTCTGAGTAGGTGTCATTCTATTCTGGGGGGTGGGGTGGGGCAGGACAGC
AAGGGGGAGGATTGGGAAGACAATAGCAGGCATGCTGGGGATGCGGTGGGCTCTATGGCTTCTGAGGCGG
AAAGAACCAGCTGGGGCTCTAGGGGGTATCCCC
[124 nt withheld, positions 6560-6683]
C
[91 nt withheld, positions 6685-6775]
A
[49 nt withheld, positions 6777-6825]
CCTTTGACGTTGGAGTCCACGTTCTTT
[37 nt withheld, positions 6853-6889]
ACCCTATCTCGGTCTATTCTTTTGATTTATAAGGGATTTTGCCGATTTCGGCCTATTGGTTAAAAAATGA
GCTGATTTAACAAAAATTTAACGCGAATTAATTCTGTGGAATGTGTGTCAGTTAGGGTGTGGAAAGTCCC
CAGGCTCCCCAGCAGGCAGAAGTATGCAAAGCATGCATCTCAATTAGTCAGCAACCAGGTGTGGAAAGTC
CCCAGGCTCCCCAGCAGGCAGAAGTATGCAAAGCATGCATCTCAATTAGTCAGCAACCATAGTCCCGCCC
CTAACTCCGCCCATCCCGCCCCTAACTCCGCCCAGTTCCGCCCATTCTCCGCCCCATGGCTGACTAATTT
TTTTTATTTATGCAGAGGCCGAGGCCGCCTCTGCCTCTGAGCTATTCCAGAAGTAGTGAGGAGGCTTTTT
TGGAGGCCTAGGCTTTTGCAAAAAGCTCCCGGGAGCTTGTATATCCATTTTCGGATCTGATCAAGAGACA
GGATGAGGATCGTTTCGCATGATTGAACAAGATGGATTGCACGCAGGTTCTCCGGCCGCTTGGGTGGAGA
GGCTATTCGGCTATGACTGGGCACAACAGACAATCGGCTGCTCTGATGCCGCCGTGTTCCGGCTGTCAGC
GCAGGGGCGCCCGGTTCTTTTTGTCAAGACCGACCTGTCCGGTGCCCTGAATGAACTGCAGGACGAGGCA
GCGCGGCTATCGTGGCTGGCCACGACGGGCGTTCCTTGCGCAGCTGTGCTCGACGTTGTCACTGAAGCGG
GAAGGGACTGGCTGCTATTGGGCGAAGTGCCGGGGCAGGATCTCCTGTCATCTCACCTTGCTCCTGCCGA
GAAAGTATCCATCATGGCTGATGCAATGCGGCGGCTGCATACGCTTGATCCGGCTACCTGCCCATTCGAC
CACCAAGCGAAACATCGCATCGAGCGAGCACGTACTCGGATGGAAGCCGGTCTTGTCGATCAGGATGATC
TGGACGAAGAGCATCAGGGGCTCGCGCCAGCCGAACTGTTCGCCAGGCTCAAGGCGCGCATGCCCGACGG
CGAGGATCTCGTCGTGACCCATGGCGATGCCTGCTTGCCGAATATCATGGTGGAAAATGGCCGCTTTTCT
GGATTCATCGACTGTGGCCGGCTGGGTGTGGCGGACCGCTATCAGGACATAGCGTTGGCTACCCGTGATA
TTGCTGAAGAGCTTGGCGGCGAATGGGCTGACCGCTTCCTCGTGCTTTACGGTATCGCCGCTCCCGATTC
GCAGCGCATCGCCTTCTATCGCCTTCTTGACGAGTTCTTCTGAGCGGGACTCTGGGGTTCGAAATGACCG
ACCAAGCGACGCCCAACCTGCCATCACGAGATTTCGATTCCACCGCCGCCTTCTATGAAAGGTTGGGCTT
CGGAATCGTTTTCCGGGACGCCGGCTGGATGATCCTCCAGCGCGGGGATCTCATGCTGGAGTTCTTCGCC
CACCCCAACTTGTTTATTGCAGCTTATAATGGTTACAAATAAAGCAATAGCATCACAAATTTCACAAATA
AAGCATTTTTTTCACTGCATTCTAGTTGTGGTTTGTCCAAACTCATCAATGTATCTTATCATGTCTGTAT
ACCGTCGACCTCTAGCTAGAGCTTGGCGTAATCATGGTCATAGCTGTTTCCTGTGTGAAATTGTTATCCG
CTCACAATTCCACACAACATACGAGCCGGAAGCATAAAGTGTAAAGCCTGGGGTGCCTAATGAGTGAGCT
AACTCACATTAATTGCGTTGCGCTCACTGCCCGCTTTCCAGTCGGGAAACCTGTCGTGCCAGCTGCATTA
ATGAATCGGCCAACGCGCGGGGAGAGGCGGTTTGCGTATTGGGCGCTCTTCCGCTTCCTCGCTCACTGAC
TCGCTGCGCTCGGTCGTTCGGCTGCGGCGAGCGGTATCAGCTCACTCAAAGGCGGTAATACGGTTATCCA
CAGAATCAGGGGATAACGCAGGAAAGAACATGTGAGCAAAAGGCCAGCAAAAGGCCAGGAACCGTAAAAA
GGCCGCGTTGCTGGCGTTTTTCCATAGGCTCCGCCCCCCTGACGAGCATCACAAAAATCGACGCTCAAGT
CAGAGGTGGCGAAACCCGACAGGACTATAAAGATACCAGGCGTTTCCCCCTGGAAGCTCCCTCGTGCGCT
CTCCTGTTCCGACCCTGCCGCTTACCGGATACCTGTCCGCCTTTCTCCCTTCGGGAAGCGTGGCGCTTTC
TCATAGCTCACGCTGTAGGTATCTCAGTTCGGTGTAGGTCGTTCGCTCCAAGCTGGGCTGTGTGCACGAA
CCCCCCGTTCAGCCCGACCGCTGCGCCTTATCCGGTAACTATCGTCTTGAGTCCAACCCGGTAAGACACG
ACTTATCGCCACTGGCAGCAGCCACTGGTAACAGGATTAGCAGAGCGAGGTATGTAGGCGGTGCTACAGA
GTTCTTGAAGTGGTGGCCTAACTACGGCTACACTAGAAGAACAGTATTTGGTATCTGCGCTCTGCTGAAG
CCAGTTACCTTCGGAAAAAGAGTTGGTAGCTCTTGATCCGGCAAACAAACCACCGCTGGTAGCGGTGGTT
TTTTTGTTTGCAAGCAGCAGATTACGCGCAGAAAAAAAGGATCTCAAGAAGATCCTTTGATCTTTTCTAC
GGGGTCTGACGCTCAGTGGAACGAAAACTCACGTTAAGGGATTTTGGTCATGAGATTATCAAAAAGGATC
TTCACCTAGATCCTTTTAAATTAAAAATGAAGTTTTAAATCAATCTAAAGTATATATGAGTAAACTTGGT
CTGACAGTTACCAATGCTTAATCAGTGAGGCACCTATCTCAGCGATCTGTCTATTTCGTTCATCCATAGT
TGCCTGACTCCCCGTCGTGTAGATAACTACGATACGGGAGGGCTTACCATCTGGCCCCAGTGCTGCAATG
ATACCGCGAGACCCACGCTCACCGGCTCCAGATTTATCAGCAATAAACCAGCCAGCCGGAAGGGCCGAGC
GCAGAAGTGGTCCTGCAACTTTATCCGCCTCCATCCAGTCTATTAATTGTTGCCGGGAAGCTAGAGTAAG
TAGTTCGCCAGTTAATAGTTTGCGCAACGTTGTTGCCATTGCTACAGGCATCGTGGTGTCACGCTCGTCG
TTTGGTATGGCTTCATTCAGCTCCGGTTCCCAACGATCAAGGCGAGTTACATGATCCCCCATGTTGTGCA
AAAAAGCGGTTAGCTCCTTCGGTCCTCCGATCGTTGTCAGAAGTAAGTTGGCCGCAGTGTTATCACTCAT
GGTTATGGCAGCACTGCATAATTCTCTTACTGTCATGCCATCCGTAAGATGCTTTTCTGTGACTGGTGAG
TACTCAACCAAGTCATTCTGAGAATAGTGTATGCGGCGACCGAGTTGCTCTTGCCCGGCGTCAATACGGG
ATAATACCGCGCCACATAGCAGAACTTTAAAAGTGCTCATCATTGGAAAACGTTCTTCGGGGCGAAAACT
CTCAAGGATCTTACCGCTGTTGAGATCCAGTTCGATGTAACCCACTCGTGCACCCAACTGATCTTCAGCA
TCTTTTACTTTCACCAGCGTTTCTGGGTGAGCAAAAACAGGAAGGCAAAATGCCGCAAAAAAGGGAATAA
GGGCGACACGGAAATGTTGAATACTCATACTCTTCCTTTTTCAATATTATTGAAGCATTTATCAGGGTTA
TTGTCTCATGAGCGGATACATATTTGAATGTATTTAGAAAAATAAACAAATAGGGGTTCCGCGCACATTT
CCCCGAAAAGTGCCACCTGACGTCGACG
Features (pLannotate 1.2.2; 22 found; start..end, strand, type, name):
     24..76      -  misc_feature   bom (fragment): basis of mobility region from pBR322
    231..610     +  enhancer       CMV enhancer: human cytomegalovirus immediate early enhancer
    611..814     +  promoter       CMV promoter: human cytomegalovirus (CMV) immediate early promoter
    810..843     +  LTR            5' LTR (truncated) (fragment): truncated 5' long terminal repeat (LTR) from HIV-1
    859..877     +  promoter       T7 promoter: promoter for bacteriophage T7 RNA polymerase
    909..5474    +  CDS            TOPBP1 (sequence partly withheld): TOPB1_HUMAN - Also known as KIAA0259. Experimental evidence at protein level: Swiss-Prot protein existence level 1. Required for DNA replication. Plays a role in the rescue of stalled replication forks and checkpoint control. Binds double-stranded DNA breaks and nicks as well as single-stranded DNA. Recruits the SWI/SNF chromatin remodeling complex to E2F1-responsive promoters. Down-regulates E2F1 activity and inhibits E2F1-dependent apoptosis during G1/S transition and after DNA damage. Induces a large increase in the kinase activity of ATR (PubMed:16530042). From Homo sapiens (Human).
   5517..6236    +  CDS            mCerulean: enhanced monomeric variant of CFP (Rizzo et al., 2004) mammalian codon-optimized
   6246..6264    -  promoter       SP6 promoter: promoter for bacteriophage SP6 RNA polymerase
   6290..6514    +  polyA_signal   bGH poly(A) signal: bovine growth hormone polyadenylation signal
   6518..6539    +  promoter       SV40 promoter (fragment): SV40 enhancer and early promoter
   6560..6988    +  rep_origin     f1 ori (sequence partly withheld): f1 bacteriophage origin of replication; arrow indicates direction of (+) strand synthesis
   7002..7331    +  promoter       SV40 promoter: SV40 enhancer and early promoter
   7398..8189    +  CDS            neo: KKA2_KLEPN - Also known as kan, nptII. Experimental evidence at protein level: Swiss-Prot protein existence level 1. Resistance to kanamycin, neomycin, paromomycin, ribostamycin, butirosin and gentamicin B. From Klebsiella pneumoniae.
   8213..8371    +  CDS            ble (fragment): BLE_KLEPN - Experimental evidence at protein level: Swiss-Prot protein existence level 1. Binding protein with a strong affinity to the bleomycin family of antibiotics. Binds to CL990; an antimitotic-antibiotic compound. From Klebsiella pneumoniae.
   8366..8487    +  polyA_signal   SV40 poly(A) signal: SV40 polyadenylation signal
   8558..8580    -  protein_bind   lac operator (fragment): The lac repressor binds to the lac operator to inhibit transcription in E. coli. This inhibition can be relieved by adding lactose or isopropyl-β-D-thiogalactopyranoside (IPTG). lac repressor encoded by lacI
   8584..8614    -  promoter       lac promoter: promoter for the E. coli lac operon
   8629..8650    -  protein_bind   CAP binding site: CAP binding activates transcription in the presence of cAMP. E. coli catabolite activator protein
   8663..8755    -  CDS            lacI (fragment): lac repressor; lacI; The lac repressor binds to the lac operator to inhibit transcription in E. coli. This inhibition can be relieved by adding lactose or isopropyl-β-D-thiogalactopyranoside (IPTG).
   8938..9526    -  rep_origin     ori: high-copy-number ColE1/pMB1/pBR322/pUC origin of replication
   9697..10557   -  CDS            AmpR: β-lactamase; bla; confers resistance to ampicillin, carbenicillin, and related antibiotics
  10558..10662   -  promoter       AmpR promoter: bla
