[The description below was written by a language model from this plasmid's Addgene catalogue record and pLannotate feature annotations shown in this document.]
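Description:
pcDNA3-TopBP1-mCer is a mammalian expression plasmid of about 10.7 kb, built on a pcDNA3 derivative that already carries mCerulean (pcDNA3-mCer). It is propagated in E. coli as a high-copy plasmid through a ColE1/pUC-type origin and selected with ampicillin via the β-lactamase gene and its native promoter. An f1 origin is also present, as in the parental pcDNA3 backbone. For selection in mammalian cells, an SV40 enhancer/early promoter drives a neomycin phosphotransferase gene terminated by the SV40 polyadenylation signal, which would permit G418 selection of stable transfectants. Short annotated fragments such as bom, lac promoter/operator, lacI, ble and a truncated HIV-1 LTR match appear to be backbone remnants or partial sequence matches rather than functional modules.

The payload is the human TOPBP1 coding sequence, inserted between BamHI and NotI sites that are both retained, and placed upstream of mCerulean, a monomeric, mammalian codon-optimised cyan fluorescent protein. The result is TopBP1 carrying the fluorophore at its C-terminus. Transcription is driven by the human cytomegalovirus immediate-early enhancer and promoter and terminated by the bovine growth hormone polyadenylation signal. T7 and SP6 promoters flank the cassette and can serve for in vitro transcription or as sequencing primer sites.

TopBP1 is required for DNA replication, acts in the rescue of stalled replication forks and in checkpoint control, and stimulates ATR kinase activity. The stated purpose is mammalian expression of the mCerulean-tagged protein. This would suit fluorescence imaging of TopBP1 in cells, although the record does not describe specific applications.
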