Addgene plasmid #211414: pcDNA3-TopBP1-mCer
Purpose: mammalian expression of human TopBP1 C-terminally fused to mCerulean
Depositing lab: Helmut Pospiech. Depositing organization: Leibniz Institute on Aging - Fritz Lipmann Institute (FLI).
Backbone
  Vector backbone: pcDNA3-mCer
  Vector type: Mammalian Expression
Growth in bacteria
  Bacterial resistance: Ampicillin, 100 μg/mL
  Growth temperature: 37°C
  Growth strain: DH5alpha
  Copy number: High Copy
Gene/Insert
  Gene/Insert name: TopBP1
  Species: H. sapiens (human)
  Entrez Gene: TOPBP1 (a.k.a. Dpb11, TOP2BP1)
  Tag / fusion protein: mCerulean (C terminal on insert)
  Cloning method: Restriction Enzyme; 5′ cloning site BamHI (not destroyed); 3′ cloning site NotI (not destroyed)
Terms and licenses: Academic/Nonprofit Terms; Industry Terms: Not Available to Industry
Depositor comments: generated by Julia Kutz (Leibniz Institute on Aging - Fritz Lipmann Institute, D-07745 Jena, Germany)
How to cite: pcDNA3-TopBP1-mCer was a gift from Helmut Pospiech (Addgene plasmid # 211414 ; http://n2t.net/addgene:211414 ; RRID:Addgene_211414)
